>Addgene plasmid #79825 | pLLX13 | depositor full sequence | sequence record 168086 | Full plasmid sequence
GACCCTTTCCGACGCTCACCGGGCTGGTTGCCCTCGCCGCTGGGCTGGCGGCCGTCTATGGCCCTGCAAA
CGCGCCAGAAACGCCGTCGAAGCCGTGTGCGAGACACCGCGGCCGCCGGCGTTGTGGATACCTCGCGGAA
AACTTGGCCCTCACTGACAGATGAGGGGCGGACGTTGACACTTGAGGGGCCGACTCACCCGGCGCGGCGT
TGACAGATGAGGGGCAGGCTCGATTTCGGCCGGCGACGTGGAGCTGGCCAGCCTCGCAAATCGGCGAAAA
CGCCTGATTTTACGCGAGTTTCCCACAGATGATGTGGACAAGCCTGGGGATAAGTGCCCTGCGGTATTGA
CACTTGAGGGGCGCGACTACTGACAGATGAGGGGCGCGATCCTTGACACTTGAGGGGCAGAGTGCTGACA
GATGAGGGGCGCACCTATTGACATTTGAGGGGCTGTCCACAGGCAGAAAATCCAGCATTTGCAAGGGTTT
CCGCCCGTTTTTCGGCCACCGCTAACCTGTCTTTTAACCTGCTTTTAAACCAATATTTATAAACCTTGTT
TTTAACCAGGGCTGCGCCCTGTGCGCGTGACCGCGCACGCCGAAGGGGGGTGCCCCCCCTTCTCGAACCC
TCCCGGCCCGCTAACGCGGGCCTCCCATCCCCCCAGGGGCTGCGCCCCTCGGCCGCGAACGGCCTCACCC
CAAAAATGGCAGGACAACTGGTGAGTCTGGATCTGAAGTTCATTGTTGTCATGGATGATCTGGACCGACT
GGAGCCATCCCAGGTGGCGGAAGTGTTCAGGCTTGTGAGTGCAGTAGCCGATCTGCCCCGCTTTACCCAT
ATTCTCTGTTATGACAGGCAGATTATCACTCATGCCGTTGAACATGCGCTGAATATCGAAGATGGCAGCC
GTTATCTCCAGAAAATCATTCAGCTTAGTTTTAAATTACCCCGACCTGAAGCCTTTGATTTACGTAATGA
ATTTCGCCAGCGGGCTGAGGCTCTATATCAGCAAATTAATAATCAACCGCCAGACTCTGGAATGGTAAGG
GATCTCATCGCGGTGACTGATACCTATGGTGCCGCACTTTCGACGCCACGGGAAATCCATCAGGCCATTA
ATTCCCTGATTTTTCTTTATCCGGGGATGCGGGATTTTGTTTATTTCCCTGATTTGTGCCTGCTTCAGCT
TATACGGGTGACAAACCCGGCTCTGTATGACTGGACAGAGCATTACCTGACAGAACGGTCCGTGATTGAA
ACCGGTCAGGGTATGCTTTCTGACGGAGAGAAAGCAGACTTCCGGGAGGGGCTTATCAGATGTATGAAGA
CGTTCAGGGCATCAAATGCAGACTCGTTTCTGACACTTGCAGACTGGATCTATCTCATCTGCGCAAGGCA
GAACGTGAAGACGGCCGCCCTGGACCTCGCCCGCGAGCGCCAGGCGCACGAGGCCGGCGCGCGGACCCGC
GCCACGGCCCACGAGCGGACGCCGCAGCAGGAGCGCCAGAAGGCCGCCAGAGAGGCCGAGCGCGGCCGTG
AGGCTTGGACGCTAGGGCAGGGCATGAAAAAGCCCGTAGCGGGCTGCTACGGGCGTCTGACGCGGTGGAA
AGGGGGAGGGGATGTTGTCTACATGGCTCTGCTGTAGTGAGTGGGTTGCGCTCCGGCAGCGGTCCTGATC
AATCGTCACCCTTTCTCGGTCCTTCAACGTTCCTGACAACGAGCCTCCTTTTCGCCAATCCATCGACAAT
CACCGCGAGTCCCTGCTCGAACGCTGCGTCCGGACCGGCTTCGTCGAAGGCGTCTATCGCGGCCCGCAAC
AGCGGCGAGAGCGGAGCCTGTTCAACGGTGCCGCCGCGCTCGCCGGCATCGCTGTCGCCGGCCTGCTCCT
CAAGCACGGCCCCAACAGTGAAGTAGCTGATTGTCATCAGCGCATTGACGGCGTCCCCGGCCGAAAAACC
CGCCTCGCAGAGGAAGCGAAGCTGCGCGTCGGCCGTTTCCATCTGCGGTGCGCCCGGTCGCGTGCCGGCA
TGGATGCGCGCGCCATCGCGGTAGGCGAGCAGCGCCTGCCTGAAGCTGCGGGCATTCCCGATCAGAAATG
AGCGCCAGTCGTCGTCGGCTCTCGGCACCGAATGCGTATGATTCTCCGCCAGCATGGCTTCGGCCAGTGC
GTCGAGCAGCGCCCGCTTGTTCCTGAAGTGCCAGTAA
[45 nt withheld, positions 2208-2252]
C
[91 nt withheld, positions 2254-2344]
A
[49 nt withheld, positions 2346-2394]
CCTTTGACGTTGGAGTCCACGTTCTTT
[37 nt withheld, positions 2422-2458]
ACCCTATCTCGGTCTATTCTTTTGATTTATAAGGGATTTTGCCGATTTCGGCCTATTGGTTAAAAAATGA
GCTGATTTAACAAAAATTTAACGCGAATTTTAACAAAATATTAACGCTTACAATTTCCATTCGCCATTCA
GGCTGCGCAACTGTTGGGAAGGGCGATCGGTGCGGGCCTCTTCGCTATTACGCCAGCTGGCGAAAGGGGG
ATGTGCTGCAAGGCGATTAAGTTGGGTAACGCCAGGGTTTTCCCAGTCACGACGTTGTAAAACGACGGCC
AGTGAATTCCATTTCCCCGAAAAGTGCCACCTGGGTCCTTTTCATCACGTGCTATAAAAATAATTATAAT
TTAAATTTTTTAATATAAATATATAAATTAAAAATAGAAAGTAAAAAAAGAAATTAAAGAAAAAATAGTT
TTTGTTTTCCGAAGATGTAAAAGACTCTAGGGGGATCGCCAACAAATACTACCTTTTATCTTGCTCTTCC
TGCTCTCAGGTATTAATGCCGAATTGTTTCATCTTGTCTGTGTAGAAGACCACACACGAAAATCCTGTGA
TTTTACATTTTACTTATCGTTAATCGAATGTATATCTATTTAATCTGCTTTTCTTGTCTAATAAATATAT
ATGTAAAGTACGCTTTTTGTTGAAATTTTTTAAACCTTTGTTTATTTTTTTTTCTTCATTCCGTAACTCT
TCTACCTTCTTTATTTACTTTCTAAAATCCAAATACAAAACATAAAAATAAATAAACACAGAGTAAATTC
CCAAATTATTCCATCATTAAAAGATACGAGGCGCGTGTAAGTTACAGGCAAGCGATCCGTCTAAGAAACC
ATTATTATCATGACATTAACCTATAAAAATAGGCGTATCACGAGGCCCTTTCGTCTCGCGCGTTTCGGTG
ATGACGGTGAAAACCTCTGACACATGCAGCTCCCGGAGACGGTCACAGCTTGTCTGTAAGCGGATGCCGG
GAGCAGACAAGCCCGTCAGGGCGCGTCAGCGGGTGTTGGCGGGTGTCGGGGCTGGCTTAACTATGCGGCA
TCAGAGCAGATTGTACTGAGAGTGCACCATACCACCTTTTCAATTCATCATTTTTTTTTATTCTTTTTTT
TGATTTCGGTTTCCTTGAAATTTTTTTGATTCGGTAATCTCCGAACAGAAGGAAGAACGAAGGAAGGAGC
ACAGACTTAGATTGGTATATATACGCATATGTAGTGTTGAAGAAACATGAAATTGCCCAGTATTCTTAAC
CCAACTGCACAGAACAAAAACCTGCAGGAAACGAAGATAAATCATGTCGAAAGCTACATATAAGGAACGT
GCTGCTACTCATCCTAGTCCTGTTGCTGCCAAGCTATTTAATATCATGCACGAAAAGCAAACAAACTTGT
GTGCTTCATTGGATGTTCGTACCACCAAGGAATTACTGGAGTTAGTTGAAGCATTAGGTCCCAAAATTTG
TTTACTAAAAACACATGTGGATATCTTGACTGATTTTTCCATGGAGGGCACAGTTAAGCCGCTAAAGGCA
TTATCCGCCAAGTACAATTTTTTACTCTTCGAAGACAGAAAATTTGCTGACATTGGTAATACAGTCAAAT
TGCAGTACTCTGCGGGTGTATACAGAATAGCAGAATGGGCAGACATTACGAATGCACACGGTGTGGTGGG
CCCAGGTATTGTTAGCGGTTTGAAGCAGGCGGCAGAAGAAGTAACAAAGGAACCTAGAGGCCTTTTGATG
TTAGCAGAATTGTCATGCAAGGGCTCCCTATCTACTGGAGAATATACTAAGGGTACTGTTGACATTGCGA
AGAGCGACAAAGATTTTGTTATCGGCTTTATTGCTCAAAGAGACATGGGTGGAAGAGATGAAGGTTACGA
TTGGTTGATTATGACACCCGGTGTGGGTTTAGATGACAAGGGAGACGCATTGGGTCAACAGTATAGAACC
GTGGATGATGTGGTCTCTACAGGATCTGACATTATTATTGTTGGAAGAGGACTATTTGCAAAGGGAAGGG
ATGCTAAGGTAGAGGGTGAACGTTACAGAAAAGCAGGCTGGGAAGCATATTTGAGAAGATGCGGCCAGCA
AAACTAAAAAACTGTATTATAAGTAAATGCATGTATACTAAACTCACAAATTAGAGCTTCAATTTAATTA
TATCAGTTATTACCCTGCGGTGTGAAATACCGCACAGATGCGTAAGGAGAAAATACCGCATCAGGAAATT
GTAAACGTTAATATTTTGTTAAAATTCGCGTTAAATTTTTGTTAAATCAGCTCATTTTTTAACCAATAGG
CCGAAATCGGCAAGGATCCCTATATTACCCTGTTATCCCTAGCGTAACTATCGATCTCGAGATTTTCTAG
AACGCGTTTAATTAACCTGTATGACCCGGGCTAGCTCTAGAGCATGCGAGCTCCTGCAGGGTACCAGATC
TCTATATTACCCTGTTATCCCTAGCGTAACTAAGCTTTCCCTATAGTGAGTCGTATTAGAGCTTGGCGTA
ATCATGGTCATAGCTGTTTCCTGTGTGAAATTGTTATCCGCTCACAATTCCACACAACATACGAGCCGGA
AGCATAAAGTGTAAAGCCTGGGGTGCCTAATGAGTGAGCTAACTCACATTAATTGCGTTGCGCTCACTGC
CCGCTTTCCAGTCGGGAAACCTGTCGTGCCAGCTGCATTAATGAATCGGCCAACGCGCGGGGAGAGGCGG
TTTGCGTATTGGGCGCCGGCTGCTGAACCCCCAACCGTTCCGCCAGTTTGCGTGTCGTCAGACCGTCTAC
GCCGACCTCGTTCAACAGGTCCAGGGCGGCACGGATCACTGTATTCGGCTGCAACTTTGTCATGATTGAC
ACTTTATCACTGATAAACATAATATGTCCACCAACTTATCAGTGATAAAGAATCCGCGCGTTCAATCGGA
CCAGCGGAGGCTGGTCCGGAGGCCAGACGTGAAACCCAACATACCCCTGATCGTAATTCTGAGCACTGTC
GCGCTCGACGCTGTCGGCATCGGCCTGATTATGCCGGTGCTGCCGGGCCTCCTGCGCGATCTGGTTCACT
CGAACGACGTCACCGCCCACTATGGCATTCTGCTGGCGCTGTATGCGTTGGTGCAATTTGCCTGCGCACC
TGTGCTGGGCGCGCTGTCGGATCGTTTCGGGCGGCGGCCAATCTTGCTCGTCTCGCTGGCCGGCGCCACT
GTCGACTACGCCATCATGGCGACAGCGCCTTTCCTTTGGGTTCTCTATATCGGGCGGATCGTGGCCGGCA
TCACCGGGGCGACTGGGGCGGTAGCCGGCGCTTATATTGCCGATATCACTGATGGCGATGAGCGCGCGCG
GCACTTCGGCTTCATGAGCGCCTGTTTCGGGTTCGGGATGGTCGCGGGACCTGTGCTCGGTGGGCTGATG
GGCGGTTTCTCCCCCCACGCTCCGTTCTTCGCCGCGGCAGCCTTGAACGGCCTCAATTTCCTGACGGGCT
GTTTCCTTTTGCCGGAGTCGCACAAAGGCGAACGCCGGCCGTTACGCCGGGAGGCTCTCAACCCGCTCGC
TTCGTTCCGGTGGGCCCGGGGCATGACCGTCGTCGCCGCCCTGATGGCGGTCTTCTTCATCATGCAACTT
GTCGGACAGGTGCCGGCCGCGCTTTGGGTCATTTTCGGCGAGGATCGCTTTCACTGGGACGCGACCACGA
TCGGCATTTCGCTTGCCGCATTTGGCATTCTGCATTCACTCGCCCAGGCAATGATCACCGGCCCTGTAGC
CGCCCGGCTCGGCGAAAGGCGGGCACTCATGCTCGGAATGATTGCCGACGGCACAGGCTACATCCTGCTT
GCCTTCGCGACACGGGGATGGATGGCGTTCCCGATCATGGTCCTGCTTGCTTCGGGTGGCATCGGAATGC
CGGCGCTGCAAGCAATGTTGTCCAGGCAGGTGGATGAGGAACGTCAGGGGCAGCTGCAAGGCTCACTGGC
GGCGCTCACCAGCCTGACCTCGATCGTCGGACCCCTCCTCTTCACGGCGATCTATGCGGCTTCTATAACA
ACGTGGAACGGGTGGGCATGGATTGCAGGCGCTGCCCTCTACTTGCTCTGCCTGCCGGCGCTGCGTCGCG
GGCTTTGGAGCGGCGCAGGGCAACGAGCCGATCGCTGATCGTGGAAACGATAGGCCTATGCCATGCGGGT
CAAGGCGACTTCCGGCAAGCTATACGCGCCCTAGGAGTGCGGTTGGAACGTTGGCCCAGCCAGATACTCC
CGATCACGAGCAGGACGCCGATGATTTGAAGCGCACTCAGCGTCTGATCCAAGAACAACCATCCTAGCAA
CACGGCGGTCCCCGGGCTGAGAAAGCCCAGTAAGGAAACAACTGTAGGTTCGAGTCGCGAGATCCCCCGG
AACCAAAGGAAGTAGGTTAAACCCGCTCCGATCAGGCCGAGCCACGCCAGGCCGAGAACATTGGTTCCTG
TAGGCATCGGGATTGGCGGATCAAACACTAAAGCTACTGGAACGAGCAGAAGTCCTCCGGCCGCCAGTTG
CCAGGCGGTAAAGGTGAGCAGAGGCACGGGAGGTTGCCACTTGCGGGTCAGCACGGTTCCGAACGCCATG
GAAACCGCCCCCGCCAGGCCCGCTGCGACGCCGACAGGATCTAGCGCTGCGTTTGGTGTCAACACCAACA
GCGCCACGCCCGCAGTTCCGCAAATAGCCCCCAGGACCGCCATCAATCGTATCGGGCTACCTAGCAGAGC
GGCAGAGATGAACACGACCATCAGCGGCTGCACAGCGCCTACCGTCGCCGCGACCCCGCCCGGCAGGCGG
TAGACCGAAATAAACAACAAGCTCCAGAATAGCGAAATATTAAGTGCGCCGAGGATGAAGATGCGCATCC
ACCAGATTCCCGTTGGAATCTGTCGGACGATCATCACGAGCAATAAACCCGCCGGCAACGCCCGCAGCAG
CATACCGGCGACCCCTCGGCCTCGCTGTTCGGGCTCCACGAAAACGCCGGACAGATGCGCCTTGTGAGCG
TCCTTGGGGCCGTCCTCCTGTTTGAAGACCGACAGCCCAATGATCTCGCCGTCGATGTAGGCGCCGAATG
CCACGGCATCTCGCAACCGTTCAGCGAACGCCTCCATGGGCTTTTTCTCCTCGTGCTCGTAAACGGACCC
GAACATCTCTGGAGCTTTCTTCAGGGCCGACAATCGGATCTCGCGGAAATCCTGCACGTCGGCCGCTCCA
AGCCGTCGAATCTGAGCCTTAATCACAATTGTCAATTTTAATCCTCTGTTTATCGGCAGTTCGTAGAGCG
CGCCGTGCGTCCCGAGCGATACTGAGCGAAGCAAGTGCGTCGAGCAGTGCCCGCTTGTTCCTGAAATGCC
AGTAAAGCGCTGGCTGCTGAACCCCCAGCCGGAACTGACCCCACAAGGCCCTAGCGTTTGCAATGCACCA
GGTCATCATTGACCCAGGCGTGTTCCACCAGGCCGCTGCCTCGCAACTCTTCGCAGGCTTCGCCGACCTG
CTCGCGCCACTTCTTCACGCGGGTGGAATCCGATCCGCACATGAGGCGGAAGGTTTCCAGCTTGAGCGGG
TACGGCTCCCGGTGCGAGCTGAAATAGTCGAACATCCGTCGGGCCGTCGGCGACAGCTTGCGGTACTTCT
CCCATATGAATTTCGTGTAGTGGTCGCCAGCAAACAGCACGACGATTTCCTCGTCGATCAGGACCTGGCA
ACGGGACGTTTTCTTGCCACGGTCCAGGACGCGGAAGCGGTGCAGCAGCGACACCGATTCCAGGTGCCCA
ACGCGGTCGGACGTGAAGCCCATCGCCGTCGCCTGTAGGCGCGACAGGCATTCCTCGGCCTTCGTGTAAT
ACCGGCCATTGATCGACCAGCCCAGGTCCTGGCAAAGCTCGTAGAACGTGAAGGTGATCGGCTCGCCGAT
AGGGGTGCGCTTCGCGTACTCCAACACCTGCTGCCACACCAGTTCGTCATCGTCGGCCCGCAGCTCGACG
CCGGTGTAGGTGATCTTCACGTCCTTGTTGACGTGGAAAATGACCTTGTTTTGCAGCGCCTCGCGCGGGA
TTTTCTTGTTGCGCGTGGTGAACAGGGCAGAGCGGGCCGTGTCGTTTGGCATCGCTCGCATCGTGTCCGG
CCACGGCGCAATATCGAACAAGGAAAGCTGCATTTCCTTGATCTGCTGCTTCGTGTGTTTCAGCAACGCG
GCCTGCTTGGCCTCGCTGACCTGTTTTGCCAGGTCCTCGCCGGCGGTTTTTCGCTTCTTGGTCGTCATAG
TTCCTCGCGTGTCGATGGTCATCGACTTCGCCAAACCTGCCGCCTCCTGTTCGAGACGACGCGAACGCTC
CACGGCGGCCGATGGCGCGGGCAGGGCAGGGGGAGCCAGTTGCACGCTGTCGCGCTCGATCTTGGCCGTA
GCTTGCTGGACCATCGAGCCGACGGACTGGAAGGTTTCGCGGGGCGCACGCATGACGGTGCGGCTTGCGA
TGGTTTCGGCATCCTCGGCGGAAAACCCCGCGTCGATCAGTTCTTGCCTGTATGCCTTCCGGTCAAACGT
CCGATTCATTCACCCTCCTTGCGGGATTGCCCCGACTCACGCCGGGGCAATGTGCCCTTATTCCTGATTT
GACCCGCCTGGTGCCTTGGTGTCCAGATAATCCACCTTATCGGCAATGAAGTCGGTCCCGTAGACCGTCT
GGCCGTCCTTCTCGTACTTGGTATTCCGAATCTTGCCCTGCACGAATACCAGCTCCGCGAAGTCGCTCTT
CTTGATGGAGCGCATGGGGACGTGCTTGGCAATCACGCGCACCCCCCGGCCGTTTTAGCGGCTAAAAAAG
TCATGGCTCTGCCCTCGGGCGGACCACGCCCATCATGACCTTGCCAAGCTCGTCCTGCTTCTCTTCGATC
TTCGCCAGCAGGGCGAGGATCGTGGCATCACCGAACCGCGCCGTGCGCGGGTCGTCGGTGAGCCAGAGTT
TCAGCAGGCCGCCCAGGCGGCCCAGGTCGCCATTGATGCGGGCCAGCTCGCGGACGTGCTCATAGTCCAC
GACGCCCGTGATTTTGTAGCCCTGGCCGACGGCCAGCAGGTAGGCCGACAGGCTCATGCCGGCCGCCGCC
GCCTTTTCCTCAATCGCTCTTCGTTCGTCTGGAAGGCAGTACACCTTGATAGGTGGGCTGCCCTTCCTGG
TTGGCTTGGTTTCATCAGCCATCCGCTTGCCCTCATCTGTTACGCCGGCGGTAGCCGGCCAGCCTCGCAG
AGCAGGATTCCCGTTGAGCACCGCCAGGTGCGAATAAGGGACAGTGAAGAAGGAACACCCGCTCGCGGGT
GGGCCTACTTCACCTATCCTGCCCGGCTGACGCCGTTGGATACACCAAGGAAAGTCTACACGAACCCTTT
GGCAAAATCCTGTATATCGTGCGAAAAAGGATGGATATACCGAAAAAATCGCTATAATGACCCCGAAGCA
GGGTTATGCAGCGGAAAAGATCCGTC
Features (pLannotate 1.2.2; 24 found; start..end, strand, type, name):
     11..642     +  rep_origin     oriV: incP origin of replication
    694..1380    +  CDS            pifA (fragment): PIFA_ECOLI - Protein predicted: Swiss-Prot protein existence level 4. Responsible for the exclusion of phage T7 by plasmid F. Growth of bacteriophage T7 is inhibited in cells of E.coli that carries the plasmid F. From Escherichia coli (strain K12).
   1679..2213    -  CDS            TetR (fragment) (sequence partly withheld): tetracycline resistance regulatory protein; tetR
   2208..2584    +  rep_origin     f1 ori (fragment) (sequence partly withheld): f1 bacteriophage origin of replication; arrow indicates direction of (+) strand synthesis
   2588..2745    -  CDS            lacZα (fragment): LacZα fragment of β-galactosidase; lacZ fragment
   2782..3285    +  misc_feature   CEN/ARS: S. cerevisiae CEN6 centromere fused to an autonomously replicating sequence
   3353..3388    +  CDS            rop (fragment): Rop protein, which maintains plasmids at low copy number; rop
   3490..3539    +  misc_feature   bom (fragment): basis of mobility region from pBR322
   3547..3761    +  promoter       URA3 promoter: S. cerevisiae URA3
   3762..4565    +  CDS            URA3: orotidine-5'-phosphate decarboxylase, required for uracil biosynthesis; S. cerevisiae URA3; yeast auxotrophic marker, counterselectable with 5-fluoroorotic acid (5-FOA)
   4644..4693    +  misc_feature   bom (fragment): basis of mobility region from pBR322
   4694..4781    -  rep_origin     M13 ori (fragment): M13 bacteriophage origin of replication; arrow indicates direction of (+) strand synthesis
   4948..4966    -  promoter       T7 promoter: promoter for bacteriophage T7 RNA polymerase
   5009..5025    -  protein_bind   lac operator: The lac repressor binds to the lac operator to inhibit transcription in E. coli. This inhibition can be relieved by adding lactose or isopropyl-β-D-thiogalactopyranoside (IPTG). lac repressor encoded by lacI
   5033..5063    -  promoter       lac promoter: promoter for the E. coli lac operon
   5078..5099    -  protein_bind   CAP binding site: CAP binding activates transcription in the presence of cAMP. E. coli catabolite activator protein
   5112..5205    -  CDS            lacI (fragment): lac repressor; lacI; The lac repressor binds to the lac operator to inhibit transcription in E. coli. This inhibition can be relieved by adding lactose or isopropyl-β-D-thiogalactopyranoside (IPTG).
   5201..5321    -  CDS            TetR (fragment): tetracycline resistance regulatory protein; tetR
   5427..6626    +  CDS            TcR: tetracycline efflux protein; tetA; confers resistance to tetracycline
   7760..7879    -  CDS            tetR (fragment): TETR1_ECOLX - Experimental evidence at protein level: Swiss-Prot protein existence level 1. TetR is the repressor of the tetracycline resistance element; its N-terminal region forms a helix-turn-helix structure and binds DNA. Binding of tetracycline to TetR reduces the repressor affinity for the tetracycline resistance gene (tetA) promoter operator sites. From Escherichia coli.
   7899..9047    -  CDS            trfA: trans-acting replication protein that binds to and activates oriV
   9177..9281    -  CDS            traI (fragment): TRAI6_ECOLX - Experimental evidence at protein level: Swiss-Prot protein existence level 1. The initiation process of transfer DNA synthesis requires the interaction of at least three plasmid-specific components (TraH, I, and J) at the transfer origin resulting in the assembly of a specialised nucleoprotein complex - the relaxosome. Site- and strand-specific cleavage at the transfer origin is dependent on TraI and TraJ. From Escherichia coli.
   9319..9690    -  CDS            traJ: oriT-recognizing protein; traJ
   9723..9832    -  oriT           oriT: incP origin of transfer
