[The description below was written by a language model from this plasmid's Addgene catalogue record and pLannotate feature annotations shown in this document.]
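Description:
pLLX13 is an empty-backbone shuttle vector of roughly 10 kb that replicates in both bacteria and Saccharomyces cerevisiae and can be moved between bacterial hosts by conjugation. On the bacterial side it is built on an IncP (RK2/RP4-type) replicon: the annotated oriV origin is paired with trfA, whose product binds and activates oriV. This fits the catalogue's description of it as a low-copy plasmid. Selection in bacteria is by tetracycline, through the tetA efflux gene (TcR). Several tetR fragments are annotated nearby, one pair apparently split by inserted sequence. An IncP oriT, together with traJ and a fragment of traI, provides the origin of transfer, so the plasmid should be mobilisable when the remaining transfer functions are supplied in trans by a helper strain or plasmid.

For yeast, the vector carries a CEN6/ARS element, which gives stable, low-copy centromeric maintenance, and the URA3 marker under its own promoter. URA3 allows selection on uracil-deficient medium and counterselection with 5-FOA. The yeast module appears to have been inserted within a lac promoter/operator and lacZα region, alongside a T7 promoter and fragments of f1/M13 origins, lacI, rop and bom. These partial elements look like carry-over from parental cloning vectors, as does a pifA fragment next to oriV.

No insert is present. The record describes pLLX13 as the starting point for making a DNA capture vector, but it does not explain the capture strategy or where targeting sequences are placed. The yeast elements are compatible with retrieving large genomic segments by homologous recombination in yeast, followed by transfer to bacteria, and the associated references concern Pseudomonas aeruginosa genome content and engineering of Escherichia coli for protein delivery.
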