Addgene plasmid #79825: pLLX13
Purpose: (Empty Backbone) Yeast and Bacterial shuttle vector, includes origin of transfer for conjugation, used for making a DNA capture vector
Depositing lab: Cammie Lesser & Stephen Lory. Depositing organization: Harvard Medical School. Publication: Conservation of genome content and virulence determinants among clinical and environmental isolates of Pseudomonas aeruginosa. Wolfgang MC, Kulasekara BR, Liang X, Boyd D, Wu K, Yang Q, Miyada CG, Lory S. Proc Natl Acad Sci U S A. 2003 Jul 8;100(14):8484-9. Epub 2003 Jun 18. 10.1073/pnas.0832438100 PubMed 12815109.
Backbone
  Vector backbone: pLLX13
  Backbone size (bp): 9977
  Vector type: Yeast and bacteria shuttle vector, contains origin of transfer for conjugation, can be used as backbone for a capture vector
  Selectable markers: URA3
Growth in bacteria
  Bacterial resistance: Tetracycline, 10 μg/mL
  Growth temperature: 37°C
  Growth strain: DH5alpha
  Copy number: Low Copy
Gene/Insert
  Sequencing primers: 5′ GGCCGAAATCGGCAAGGATC; 3′ TTTATCACTGATAAGTTGGTGG
Resource information
  A portion of this plasmid was derived from a plasmid made by: Plasmid is from Dr. Stephen Lory's laboratory in the Microbiology and Immunobiology Department at Harvard Medical School.
Terms and licenses: Academic/Nonprofit Terms; Industry Terms: Not Available to Industry
Depositor comments: Additional reference: Reeves AZ, Spears WE, Du J, Tan KY, Wagers AJ, Lesser CF. (2015) Engineering Escherichia coli into a protein delivery system for mammalian cells. ACS Synthetic Biology, 2015, May 15;4(5):644-54
How to cite: pLLX13 was a gift from Cammie Lesser & Stephen Lory (Addgene plasmid # 79825 ; http://n2t.net/addgene:79825 ; RRID:Addgene_79825)
