>Addgene plasmid #79825 | pLLX13 | addgene partial sequence | sequence record 159411 | TetA-F1 5'-tcctcttcacggcgatctatg-3'
GGGCTTTGGAGCGGCGCAGGGCAACGAGCCGATCGCTGATCGTGGAAACGATAGGCCTATGCCATGCGGG
TCAAGGCGACTTCCGGCAAGCTATACGCGCCCTAGGAGTGCGGTTGGAACGTTGGCCCAGCCAGATACTC
CCGATCACGAGCAGGACGCCGATGATTTGAAGCGCACTCAGCGTCTGATCCAAGAACAACCATCCTAGCA
ACACGGCGGTCCCCGGGCTGAGAAAGCCCAGTAAGGAAACAACTGTAGGTTCGAGTCGCGAGATCCCCCG
GAACCAAAGGAAGTAGGTTAAACCCGCTCCGATCAGGCCGAGCCACGCCAGGCCGAGAACATTGGTTCCT
GTAGGCATCGGGATTGGCGGATCAAACACTAAAGCTACTGGAACGAGCAGAAGTCCTCCGGCCGCCAGTT
GCCAGGCGGTAAAGGTGAGCAGAGGCACGGGAGGTTGCCACTTGCGGGTCAGCACGGTTCCGAACGCCAT
GGAAACCGCCCCCGCCAGGCCCGCTGCGACGCCGACAGGATCTAGCGCTGCGTTTGGTGTCAACACCAAC
AGCGCCACGCCCGCAGTTCCGCAAATAGCCCCCAGGACCGCCATCAATCGTATCGGGCTACCTAGCAGAG
CGGCAGAGATGAACACGACCATCAGCGGCTGCACAGCGCCTACCGTCGCCGCGACC
