>Addgene plasmid #79825 | pLLX13 | addgene partial sequence | sequence record 159412 | URA3-R2 5'-TTGGCGGATAATGCCTTTAG-3'
AGATATCCACATGTGTTTTTAGTAAACAAATTTTGGGACCTAATGCTTCAACTAACTCCAGTAATTCCTT
GGTGGTACGAACATCCAATGAAGCACACAAGTTTGTTTGCTTTTCGTGCATGATATTAAATAGCTTGGCA
GCAACAGGACTAGGATGAGTAGCAGCACGTTCCTTATATGTAGCTTTCGACATGATTTATCTTCGTTTCC
TGCAGGTTTTTGTTCTGTGCAGTTGGGTTAAGAATACTGGGCAATTTCATGTTTCTTCAACACTACATAT
GCGTATATATACCAATCTAAGTCTGTGCTCCTTCCTTCGTTCTTCCTTCTGTTCGGAGATTACCGAATCA
AAAAAATTTCAAGGAAACCGAAATCAAAAAAAAGAATAAAAAAAAATGATGAATTGAAAAGGTGGTATGG
TGCACTCTCAGTACAATCTGCTCTGATGCCGCATAGTTAAGCCAGCCCCGACACCCGCCAACACCCGCTG
ACGCGCCCTGACGGGCTTGTCTGCTCCCGGCATCCGCTTACAGACAAGCTGTGACCGTCTCCGGGAGCTG
CATGTGTCAGAGGTTTTCACCGTCATCACCGAAACGCGCGAGACGAAAGGGCCTCGTGATACGCCTATTT
TTATAGGTTAATGTCATGATAATAATGGTTTCTTAGACGGATCGCTTGCCTGTAACTTACACGCGCCTCG
TATCTTTTAATGATGGAATAATTTGGGAATTTACTCTGTGTTTATTTATTTTTATGTTTTGTATTTGGAT
T
